>Addgene plasmid #228700 | FIREC-PBCS-MR3 | addgene full sequence | sequence record 457072 | Addgene NGS Result
CAAAATTTCTTCTATAAAGTAACAAAACTTTTAAACATTCTCTCTTTTACAAAAATAAACTTATTTTGTA
CTTTAAAAACAGTCATGTTGTATTATAAAATAAGTAATTAGCTTAACCTATACATAATAGAAACAAATTA
TACTTATTAGTCAGTCAGAAACAACTTTGGCACATATCAATATTATGCTCTCGTTAATTAAGAATTCGCT
AGCCCCTGTACACGTGAGGCTCCGGTGCCCGTCAGTGGGCAGAGCGCACATCGCCCACAGTCCCCGAGAA
GTTGGGGGGAGGGGTCGGCAATTGAACCGGTGCCTAGAGAAGGTGGCGCGGGGTAAACTGGGAAAGTGAT
GTCGTGTACTGGCTCCGCCTTTTTCCCGAGGGTGGGGGAGAACCGTATATAAGTGCAGTAGTCGCCGTGA
ACGTTCTTTTTCGCAACGGGTTTGCCGCCAGAACACAGGTAAGTGCCGTGTGTGGTTCCCGCGGGCCTGG
CCTCTTTACGGGTTATGGCCCTTGCGTGCCTTGAATTACTTCCACCTGGCTGCAGTACGTGATTCTTGAT
CCCGAGCTTCGGGTTGGAAGTGGGTGGGAGAGTTCGAGGCCTTGCGCTTAAGGAGCCCCTTCGCCTCGTG
CTTGAGTTGAGGCCTGGCCTGGGCGCTGGGGCCGCCGCGTGCGAATCTGGTGGCACCTTCGCGCCTGTCT
CGCTGCTTTCGATAAGTCTCTAGCCATTTAAAATTTTTGATGACCTGCTGCGACGCTTTTTTTCTGGCAA
GATAGTCTTGTAAATGCGGGCCAAGATCTGCACACTGGTATTTCGGTTTTTGGGGCCGCGGGCGGCGACG
GGGCCCGTGCGTCCCAGCGCACATGTTCGGCGAGGCGGGGCCTGCGAGCGCGGCCACCGAGAATCGGACG
GGGGTAGTCTCAAGCTGGCCGGCCTGCTCTGGTGCCTGGCCTCGCGCCGCCGTGTATCGCCCCGCCCTGG
GCGGCAAGGCTGGCCCGGTCGGCACCAGTTGCGTGAGCGGAAAGATGGCCGCTTCCCGGCCCTGCTGCAG
GGAGCTCAAAATGGAGGACGCGGCGCTCGGGAGAGCGGGCGGGTGAGTCACCCACACAAAGGAAAAGGGC
CTTTCCGTCCTCAGCCGTCGCTTCATGTGACTCCACGGAGTACCGGGCGCCGTCCAGGCACCTCGATTAG
TTCTCGAGCTTTTGGAGTACGTCGTCTTTAGGTTGGGGGGAGGGGTTTTATGCGATGGAGTTTCCCCACA
CTGAGTGGGTGGAGACTGAAGTTAGGCCAGCTTGGCACTTGATGTAATTCTCCTTGGAATTTGCCCTTTT
TGAGTTTGGATCTTGGTTCATTCTCAAGCCTCAGACAGTGGTTCAAAGTTTTTTTCTTCCATTTCAGGTG
TCGTGACTATAGGGGGACGTCGCGGCCGCGTTTGTTTGCCGCCATGGTGTCTAAAGGGGAAGAATTGATA
AAGGAAAATATGAGGATGAAGGTAGTCATGGAGGGGAGTGTCAACGGACATCAATTTAAGTGTACCGGTG
AAGGAGAAGGTCGACCTTATGAGGGAACACAAACAATGCGAATAAAAGTGATTGAGGGGGGGCCTTTGCC
TTTTGCCTTCGATATATTGGCTACCTCATTCATGTATGGTTCAAGAACTTTTATTAAGTATCCAGCAGAT
ATTCCTGACTTTTTTAAGCAATCCTTTCCAGAGGGTTTTACTTGGGAACGCGTCACACGCTACGAGGATG
GCGGAGTCGTCACTGTGACTCAAGACACCAGCCTTGAAGATGGTGAACTTGTCTATAATGTGAAGGTAAG
AGGAGTTAATTTCCCCAGCAACGGACCTGTGATGCAGAAGAAAACAAAGGGTTGGGAACCAAATACTGAA
ATGATGTATCCAGCTGATGGGGGTTTGCGGGGCTACACCGACATTGCACTGAAGGTTGATGGAGGTGGAC
ACCTGCATTGTAATTTTGTTACTACCTACAGAAGCAAGAAGACAGTTGGGAATATCAAGATGCCTGGGGT
CCACGCTGTGGATCATAGGCTCGAGCGAATTGAGGAGAGTGACAATGAGACCTATGTAGTACAGAGAGAG
GTAGCAGTCGCAAAATACAGTAATCTGGGGGGAGGGATGGATGAGCTGTATAAGAACCGGTGTTTAAACG
TTAACCCCGGGAAACCAATTGAATAAAGGAAATTTATTTTCATTGCAATAGTGTGTTGGAATTTTTTGTG
TCTCTCACTCGAGGGTTAACACGCGTTACGTAAGCATCTATAACAAGAAAATATATATATAATAAGTTAT
CACGTAAGTAGAACATGAAATAACAATATAATTATCGTATGAGTTAAATCTTAAAAGTCACGTAAAAGAT
AATCATGCGTCATTTTGACTCACGCGGTCGTTATAGTTCAAAATCAGTGACACTTACCGCATTGACAAGC
ACGCCTCACGGGAGCTCCAAGCGGCGACTGAGATGTCCTAAATGCACAGCGACGGATTCGCGCTATTTAG
AAAGAGAGAGCAATATTTCAAGAATGCATGCGTCAATTTTACGCAGACTATCTTTCTAGGGTTAAAAAAG
ATTTGCGCTTTACTCGACCTAAACTTTAAACACGTCATAGAATCTTCGTTTGACAAAAACCACATTGTGG
CCAAGCTGTGTGACGCGACGCGCGCTAAAGAATGGCAAACCAAGTCGCGCGAGGTACCAGCTTTTGTTCC
CTTTAGTGAGGGTTAATTTCGAGCTTGGCGTAATCATGGTCATAGCTGTTTCCTGTGTGAAATTGTTATC
CGCTCACAATTCCACACAACATACGAGCCGGAAGCATAAAGTGTAAAGCCTGGGGTGCCTAATGAGTGAG
CTAACTCACATTAATTGCGTTGCGCTCACTGCCCGCTTTCCAGTCGGGAAACCTGTCGTGCCAGCTGCAT
TAATGAATCGGCCAACGCGCGGGGAGAGGCGGTTTGCGTATTGGGCGCTCTTCCGCTTCCTCGCTCACTG
ACTCGCTGCGCTCGGTCGTTCGGCTGCGGCGAGCGGTATCAGCTCACTCAAAGGCGGTAATACGGTTATC
CACAGAATCAGGGGATAACGCAGGAAAGAACATGTGAGCAAAAGGCCAGCAAAAGGCCAGGAACCGTAAA
AAGGCCGCGTTGCTGGCGTTTTTCCATAGGCTCCGCCCCCCTGACGAGCATCACAAAAATCGACGCTCAA
GTCAGAGGTGGCGAAACCCGACAGGACTATAAAGATACCAGGCGTTTCCCCCTGGAAGCTCCCTCGTGCG
CTCTCCTGTTCCGACCCTGCCGCTTACCGGATACCTGTCCGCCTTTCTCCCTTCGGGAAGCGTGGCGCTT
TCTCATAGCTCACGCTGTAGGTATCTCAGTTCGGTGTAGGTCGTTCGCTCCAAGCTGGGCTGTGTGCACG
AACCCCCCGTTCAGCCCGACCGCTGCGCCTTATCCGGTAACTATCGTCTTGAGTCCAACCCGGTAAGACA
CGACTTATCGCCACTGGCAGCAGCCACTGGTAACAGGATTAGCAGAGCGAGGTATGTAGGCGGTGCTACA
GAGTTCTTGAAGTGGTGGCCTAACTACGGCTACACTAGAAGAACAGTATTTGGTATCTGCGCTCTGCTGA
AGCCAGTTACCTTCGGAAAAAGAGTTGGTAGCTCTTGATCCGGCAAACAAACCACCGCTGGTAGCGGTGG
TTTTTTTGTTTGCAAGCAGCAGATTACGCGCAGAAAAAAAGGATCTCAAGAAGATCCTTTGATCTTTTCT
ACGGGGTCTGACGCTCAGTGGAACGAAAACTCACGTTAAGGGATTTTGGTCATGAGATTATCAAAAAGGA
TCTTCACCTAGATCCTTTTAAATTAAAAATGAAGTTTTAAATCAATCTAAAGTATATATGAGTAAACTTG
GTCTGACAGTTACCAATGCTTAATCAGTGAGGCACCTATCTCAGCGATCTGTCTATTTCGTTCATCCATA
GTTGCCTGACTCCCCGTCGTGTAGATAACTACGATACGGGAGGGCTTACCATCTGGCCCCAGTGCTGCAA
TGATACCGCGAGACCCACGCTCACCGGCTCCAGATTTATCAGCAATAAACCAGCCAGCCGGAAGGGCCGA
GCGCAGAAGTGGTCCTGCAACTTTATCCGCCTCCATCCAGTCTATTAATTGTTGCCGGGAAGCTAGAGTA
AGTAGTTCGCCAGTTAATAGTTTGCGCAACGTTGTTGCCATTGCTACAGGCATCGTGGTGTCACGCTCGT
CGTTTGGTATGGCTTCATTCAGCTCCGGTTCCCAACGATCAAGGCGAGTTACATGATCCCCCATGTTGTG
CAAAAAAGCGGTTAGCTCCTTCGGTCCTCCGATCGTTGTCAGAAGTAAGTTGGCCGCAGTGTTATCACTC
ATGGTTATGGCAGCACTGCATAATTCTCTTACTGTCATGCCATCCGTAAGATGCTTTTCTGTGACTGGTG
AGTACTCAACCAAGTCATTCTGAGAATAGTGTATGCGGCGACCGAGTTGCTCTTGCCCGGCGTCAATACG
GGATAATACCGCGCCACATAGCAGAACTTTAAAAGTGCTCATCATTGGAAAACGTTCTTCGGGGCGAAAA
CTCTCAAGGATCTTACCGCTGTTGAGATCCAGTTCGATGTAACCCACTCGTGCACCCAACTGATCTTCAG
CATCTTTTACTTTCACCAGCGTTTCTGGGTGAGCAAAAACAGGAAGGCAAAATGCCGCAAAAAAGGGAAT
AAGGGCGACACGGAAATGTTGAATACTCATACTCTTCCTTTTTCAATATTATTGAAGCATTTATCAGGGT
TATTGTCTCATGAGCGGATACATATTTGAATGTATTTAGAAAAATAAACAAATAGGGGTTCCGCGCACAT
TTCCCCGAAAAGTGCCACCTAAATTGTAAGCGTTAATATTTTGTTAAAATTCGCGTTAAATTTTTGTTAA
ATCAGCTCATTTTTTAACCAATAGGCCGAAATCGGCAAAATCCCTTATAAATCAAAAGAATAGACCGAGA
TAGGGT
[37 nt withheld, positions 5047-5083]
AAAGAACGTGGACTCCAACGTCAAAGG
[49 nt withheld, positions 5111-5159]
T
[91 nt withheld, positions 5161-5251]
G
[124 nt withheld, positions 5253-5376]
CCCATTCGCCATTCAGGCTGCGCAACTGTTGGGAAGGGCGATCGGTGCGGGCCTCTTCGCTATTACGCCA
GCTGGCGAAAGGGGGATGTGCTGCAAGGCGATTAAGTTGGGTAACGCCAGGGTTTTCCCAGTCACGACGT
TGTAAAACGACGGCCAGTGAATTGTAATACGACTCACTATAGGGCGAATTGGAGCTCGGTATTCACGACA
GCAGGCTGAATAATAAAAAAATTAGAAACTATTATTTAACCCTAGAAAGATAATCATATTGTGACGTACG
TTAAAGATAATCATGCGTAAAATTGACGCATGTGTTTTATCGGTCTGTATATCGAGGTTTATTTATTAAT
TTGAATAGATATTAAGTTTTATTATATTTACACTTACATACTAATAATAAATTCAACAAACAATTTATTT
ATGTTTATTTATTTATTAAAAAAAAACAAAAACT
Features (pLannotate 1.2.2; 15 found; start..end, strand, type, name):
    228..1406    +  promoter       EF-1α promoter: strong constitutive promoter for human elongation factor EF-1α
   1444..2154    +  CDS            mRuby3: mRuby3 is a basic (constitutively fluorescent) red fluorescent protein published in 2016, derived from Entacmaea quadricolor. It has low acid sensitivity.
   2192..2247    +  polyA_signal   β-globin poly(A) signal: rabbit β-globin polyadenylation signal (Gil and Proudfoot, 1987)
   2582..2713    +  CDS            FP (fragment): FP25_NPVAC - Experimental evidence at protein level: Swiss-Prot protein existence level 1. From Autographa californica nuclear polyhedrosis virus (AcMNPV).
   2730..2748    -  promoter       T3 promoter: promoter for bacteriophage T3 RNA polymerase
   2793..2809    -  protein_bind   lac operator: The lac repressor binds to the lac operator to inhibit transcription in E. coli. This inhibition can be relieved by adding lactose or isopropyl-β-D-thiogalactopyranoside (IPTG). lac repressor encoded by lacI
   2817..2847    -  promoter       lac promoter: promoter for the E. coli lac operon
   2862..2883    -  protein_bind   CAP binding site: CAP binding activates transcription in the presence of cAMP. E. coli catabolite activator protein
   2896..2988    -  CDS            lacI (fragment): lac repressor; lacI; The lac repressor binds to the lac operator to inhibit transcription in E. coli. This inhibition can be relieved by adding lactose or isopropyl-β-D-thiogalactopyranoside (IPTG).
   3171..3759    -  rep_origin     ori: high-copy-number ColE1/pMB1/pBR322/pUC origin of replication
   3930..4790    -  CDS            AmpR: β-lactamase; bla; confers resistance to ampicillin, carbenicillin, and related antibiotics
   4791..4895    -  promoter       AmpR promoter: bla
   4948..5376    -  rep_origin     f1 ori (sequence partly withheld): f1 bacteriophage origin of replication; arrow indicates direction of (+) strand synthesis
   5381..5538    -  CDS            lacZα (fragment): LacZα fragment of β-galactosidase; lacZ fragment
   5541..5559    +  promoter       T7 promoter: promoter for bacteriophage T7 RNA polymerase
