[The description below was written by a language model from this plasmid's Addgene catalogue record and pLannotate feature annotations shown in this document.]
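Description:
FIREC-PBCS-MR3 is a 5,830-nt mammalian expression plasmid carrying a synthetic, gene-synthesised insert recorded as "FIRE2 CONTROL", the control cassette for the FIRE fluorescent ratiometric sensor. According to the associated publication title, that biosensor reports iron regulatory protein activity and cellular iron homeostasis. The backbone is listed only as nonspecific, but the annotated features show a pBluescript-like cloning vector architecture. These include a high-copy ColE1/pUC origin, an f1 phage origin, flanking T7 and T3 promoters, and lac promoter/operator and lacZα remnants. Selection in E. coli is through the AmpR β-lactamase gene, which confers ampicillin resistance and is driven by its own promoter.

The annotated payload is a single mammalian transcription unit. The strong constitutive human EF-1α promoter drives the red fluorescent protein mRuby3, and the unit ends with a rabbit β-globin polyadenylation signal. No second fluorescent protein, iron-responsive element or other regulatory RNA motif is annotated. The record also does not explain how this control differs from the active sensor, so it may supply an iron-insensitive reference signal for comparison, but this is an inference rather than a stated fact.

A short fragment matching the baculovirus FP25 gene lies downstream of the poly(A) signal. Such a match is often seen next to piggyBac transposon terminal sequences, and the "PB" in the plasmid name could hint at this. However, no transposon repeats are annotated and the record does not state a transposon function. No mammalian selection marker is annotated.
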