Addgene plasmid #228700: FIREC-PBCS-MR3
Purpose: Control cassette FIRE2, FIRE fluorescent ratiometric sensor
Depositing lab: Carolyn Sangokoya. Depositing organization: University of California, San Francisco (UCSF). Publication: The FIRE biosensor illuminates iron regulatory protein activity and cellular iron homeostasis. Sangokoya C. Cell Rep Methods. 2025 Jan 11:100960. doi: 10.1016/j.crmeth.2024.100960. PubMed 39824193.
Backbone
  Vector backbone: nonspecific
  Vector type: Mammalian Expression, Synthetic Biology, Unspecified
Growth in bacteria
  Bacterial resistance: Ampicillin, 100 μg/mL
  Growth temperature: 37°C
  Growth strain: DH5alpha
  Copy number: High Copy
Gene/Insert
  Gene/Insert name: FIRE2 CONTROL
  Species: Synthetic
  Promoter: EF1-alpha
  Cloning method: Gene Synthesis
  Sequencing primers: 5′ ACATGCGTCAATTTTACGCATGATTATCTTT
Terms and licenses: Academic/Nonprofit Terms; Industry Terms: Not Available to Industry
How to cite: FIREC-PBCS-MR3 was a gift from Carolyn Sangokoya (Addgene plasmid # 228700 ; http://n2t.net/addgene:228700 ; RRID:Addgene_228700)
