>Addgene plasmid #228700 | FIREC-PBCS-MR3 | depositor partial sequence | sequence record 449363 | FIREC-PBCS-MR3 sequence 2818 bps
CGCAAATCTTTTTTAACCCTAGAAAGATAGTCTGCGTAAAATTGACGCATGCATTCTTGAAATATTGCTC
TCTCTTTCTAAATAGCGCGAATCCGTCGCTGTGCATTTAGGACATCTCAGTCGCCGCTTGGAGCTCCCGT
GAGGCGTGCTTGTCAATGCGGTAAGTGTCACTGATTTTGAACTATAACGACCGCGTGAGTCAAAATGACG
CATGATTATCTTTTACGTGACTTTTAAGATTTAACTCATACGATAATTATATTGTTATTTCATGTTCTAC
TTACGTGATAACTTATTATATATATATTTTCTTGTTATAGATGCTTACGTAACGCGTGTTAACCCTCGAG
TGAGAGACACAAAAAATTCCAACACACTATTGCAATGAAAATAAATTTCCTTTATTCAATTGGTTTCCCG
GGGTTAACGTTTAAACACCGGTTCTTATACAGCTCATCCATCCCTCCCCCCAGATTACTGTATTTTGCGA
CTGCTACCTCTCTCTGTACTACATAGGTCTCATTGTCACTCTCCTCAATTCGCTCGAGCCTATGATCCAC
AGCGTGGACCCCAGGCATCTTGATATTCCCAACTGTCTTCTTGCTTCTGTAGGTAGTAACAAAATTACAA
TGCAGGTGTCCACCTCCATCAACCTTCAGTGCAATGTCGGTGTAGCCCCGCAAACCCCCATCAGCTGGAT
ACATCATTTCAGTATTTGGTTCCCAACCCTTTGTTTTCTTCTGCATCACAGGTCCGTTGCTGGGGAAATT
AACTCCTCTTACCTTCACATTATAGACAAGTTCACCATCTTCAAGGCTGGTGTCTTGAGTCACAGTGACG
ACTCCGCCATCCTCGTAGCGTGTGACGCGTTCCCAAGTAAAACCCTCTGGAAAGGATTGCTTAAAAAAGT
CAGGAATATCTGCTGGATACTTAATAAAAGTTCTTGAACCATACATGAATGAGGTAGCCAATATATCGAA
GGCAAAAGGCAAAGGCCCCCCCTCAATCACTTTTATTCGCATTGTTTGTGTTCCCTCATAAGGTCGACCT
TCTCCTTCACCGGTACACTTAAATTGATGTCCGTTGACACTCCCCTCCATGACTACCTTCATCCTCATAT
TTTCCTTTATCAATTCTTCCCCTTTAGACACCATGGCGGCAAACAAACGCGGCCGCGACGTCCCCCTATA
GTCACGACACCTGAAATGGAAGAAAAAAACTTTGAACCACTGTCTGAGGCTTGAGAATGAACCAAGATCC
AAACTCAAAAAGGGCAAATTCCAAGGAGAATTACATCAAGTGCCAAGCTGGCCTAACTTCAGTCTCCACC
CACTCAGTGTGGGGAAACTCCATCGCATAAAACCCCTCCCCCCAACCTAAAGACGACGTACTCCAAAAGC
TCGAGAACTAATCGAGGTGCCTGGACGGCGCCCGGTACTCCGTGGAGTCACATGAAGCGACGGCTGAGGA
CGGAAAGGCCCTTTTCCTTTGTGTGGGTGACTCACCCGCCCGCTCTCCCGAGCGCCGCGTCCTCCATTTT
GAGCTCCCTGCAGCAGGGCCGGGAAGCGGCCATCTTTCCGCTCACGCAACTGGTGCCGACCGGGCCAGCC
TTGCCGCCCAGGGCGGGGCGATACACGGCGGCGCGAGGCCAGGCACCAGAGCAGGCCGGCCAGCTTGAGA
CTACCCCCGTCCGATTCTCGGTGGCCGCGCTCGCAGGCCCCGCCTCGCCGAACATGTGCGCTGGGACGCA
CGGGCCCCGTCGCCGCCCGCGGCCCCAAAAACCGAAATACCAGTGTGCAGATCTTGGCCCGCATTTACAA
GACTATCTTGCCAGAAAAAAAGCGTCGCAGCAGGTCATCAAAAATTTTAAATGGCTAGAGACTTATCGAA
AGCAGCGAGACAGGCGCGAAGGTGCCACCAGATTCGCACGCGGCGGCCCCAGCGCCCAGGCCAGGCCTCA
ACTCAAGCACGAGGCGAAGGGGCTCCTTAAGCGCAAGGCCTCGAACTCTCCCACCCACTTCCAACCCGAA
GCTCGGGATCAAGAATCACGTACTGCAGCCAGGTGGAAGTAATTCAAGGCACGCAAGGGCCATAACCCGT
AAAGAGGCCAGGCCCGCGGGAACCACACACGGCACTTACCTGTGTTCTGGCGGCAAACCCGTTGCGAAAA
AGAACGTTCACGGCGACTACTGCACTTATATACGGTTCTCCCCCACCCTCGGGAAAAAGGCGGAGCCAGT
ACACGACATCACTTTCCCAGTTTACCCCGCGCCACCTTCTCTAGGCACCGGTTCAATTGCCGACCCCTCC
CCCCAACTTCTCGGGGACTGTGGGCGATGTGCGCTCTGCCCACTGACGGGCACCGGAGCCTCACGTGTAC
AGGGGCTAGCGAATTCTTAATTAACGAGAGCATAATATTGATATGTGCCAAAGTTGTTTCTGACTGACTA
ATAAGTATAATTTGTTTCTATTATGTATAGGTTAAGCTAATTACTTATTTTATAATACAACATGACTGTT
TTTAAAGTACAAAATAAGTTTATTTTTGTAAAAGAGAGAATGTTTAAAAGTTTTGTTACTTTATAGAAGA
AATTTTGAGTTTTTGTTTTTTTTTAATAAATAAATAAACATAAATAAATTGTTTGTTGAATTTATTATTA
GTATGTAAGTGTAAATATAATAAAACTTAATATCTATTCAAATTAATAAATAAACCTCGATATACAGACC
GATAAAACACATGCGTCAATTTTACGCATGATTATCTTTAACGTACGTCACAATATGATTATCTTTCTAG
GGTTAAATAATAGTTTCT
